Addgene plasmid #122539: pBT3011
Purpose: Expression of a C. elegan codon optimized florescent protein (CemOrange2) fused to a lysosomal localized gene (cup-5) under the intestinal specific promoter nhx-2
Depositing lab: Gary Silverman. Depositing organization: Washington University in Saint Louis. Publication: CemOrange2 fusions facilitate multifluorophore subcellular imaging in C. elegans. Thomas BJ, Wight IE, Chou WYY, Moreno M, Dawson Z, Homayouni A, Huang H, Kim H, Jia H, Buland JR, Wambach JA, Cole FS, Pak SC, Silverman GA, Luke CJ. PLoS One. 2019 Mar 26;14(3):e0214257. doi: 10.1371/journal.pone.0214257. eCollection 2019. PubMed 30913273.
Backbone
  Vector backbone: pPD49.26
  Vector type: Bacterial Expression
Growth in bacteria
  Bacterial resistance: Ampicillin, 100 μg/mL
  Growth temperature: 37°C
  Growth strain: DH5alpha
  Copy number: High Copy
Gene/Insert
  Gene/Insert name: Pnhx-2_CemOrange2::cup-5
  Species: C. elegans (nematode), Synthetic
  Entrez Gene: cup-5 (a.k.a. CELE_R13A5.1)
  Promoter: Pnhx-2
  Cloning method: Gibson Cloning
Terms and licenses: Academic/Nonprofit Terms; Industry Terms: Not Available to Industry
How to cite: pBT3011 was a gift from Gary Silverman (Addgene plasmid # 122539 ; http://n2t.net/addgene:122539 ; RRID:Addgene_122539)
