[The description below was written by a language model from this plasmid's Addgene catalogue record and pLannotate feature annotations shown in this document.]
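Description:
pBT3011 is a 12.8 kb C. elegans transgene plasmid built on the pPD49.26 backbone, a worm expression vector, although the repository lists its vector type as bacterial expression. It is propagated in E. coli as a high-copy plasmid through a ColE1/pUC-type origin and is selected with ampicillin via the β-lactamase gene and its native promoter. Short remnants of rop, the pBR322 bom region, lacI and the lac promoter/operator/CAP site are also detected. These are backbone leftovers rather than functional parts of the design.

The payload, assembled by Gibson cloning, is Pnhx-2_CemOrange2::cup-5. The intestine-specific nhx-2 promoter is not annotated in the feature table but presumably occupies the unannotated region upstream of the fluorescent protein. It drives CemOrange2, a C. elegans codon-optimized version of the Discosoma-derived orange fluorescent protein mOrange2, placed upstream of and fused to cup-5. The annotation software labels two downstream segments as fragments of mouse Mcoln3, a mucolipin-family endolysosomal cation channel. These hits most likely reflect homology to the cup-5 coding sequence rather than any mouse insert, and the several kilobases separating them suggest a genomic cup-5 fragment containing introns, though the record does not state this. A small aex-5 fragment further downstream is also flagged, and its role is not explained by the record.

Because cup-5 is described as lysosome-localized, the fusion serves as an orange lysosomal marker restricted to intestinal cells. It is intended for subcellular imaging in live worms alongside fluorophores of other colours.
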