Features (pLannotate 1.2.2; 13 found; start..end, strand, type, name):
   1729..2589    +  CDS            mOrange2: mOrange2 is a basic (constitutively fluorescent) orange fluorescent protein published in 2008, derived from Discosoma sp.. It has high acid sensitivity.
   2752..4299    +  CDS            Mcoln3 (fragment): MCLN3_MOUSE - Experimental evidence at protein level: Swiss-Prot protein existence level 1. Nonselective ligand-gated cation channel probably playing a role in the regulation of membrane trafficking events. Acts as Ca(2+)- permeable cation channel with inwardly rectifying activity (PubMed:17989217). Mediates release of Ca(2+) from endosomes to the cytoplasm, contributes to endosomal acidification and is involved in the regulation of membrane trafficking and fusion in the endosomal pathway (By similarity). Does not seem to act as mechanosensory transduction channel in inner ear sensory hair cel
   7339..7548    +  CDS            Mcoln3 (fragment): MCLN3_MOUSE - Experimental evidence at protein level: Swiss-Prot protein existence level 1. Nonselective ligand-gated cation channel probably playing a role in the regulation of membrane trafficking events. Acts as Ca(2+)- permeable cation channel with inwardly rectifying activity (PubMed:17989217). Mediates release of Ca(2+) from endosomes to the cytoplasm, contributes to endosomal acidification and is involved in the regulation of membrane trafficking and fusion in the endosomal pathway (By similarity). Does not seem to act as mechanosensory transduction channel in inner ear sensory hair cel
  10021..10173   +  CDS            aex-5 (fragment): AEX5_CAEEL - Also known as kpc-3 From Caenorhabditis elegans.
  10300..10335   +  CDS            rop (fragment): Rop protein, which maintains plasmids at low copy number; rop
  10437..10536   +  misc_feature   bom (fragment): basis of mobility region from pBR322
  10634..10738   +  promoter       AmpR promoter: bla
  10739..11599   +  CDS            AmpR: β-lactamase; bla; confers resistance to ampicillin, carbenicillin, and related antibiotics
  11770..12358   +  rep_origin     ori: high-copy-number ColE1/pMB1/pBR322/pUC origin of replication
  12541..12633   +  CDS            lacI (fragment): lac repressor; lacI; The lac repressor binds to the lac operator to inhibit transcription in E. coli. This inhibition can be relieved by adding lactose or isopropyl-β-D-thiogalactopyranoside (IPTG).
  12646..12667   +  protein_bind   CAP binding site: CAP binding activates transcription in the presence of cAMP. E. coli catabolite activator protein
  12682..12712   +  promoter       lac promoter: promoter for the E. coli lac operon
  12716..12738   +  protein_bind   lac operator (fragment): The lac repressor binds to the lac operator to inhibit transcription in E. coli. This inhibition can be relieved by adding lactose or isopropyl-β-D-thiogalactopyranoside (IPTG). lac repressor encoded by lacI
>Addgene plasmid #122539 | pBT3011 | addgene full sequence | sequence record 238204 | Addgene NGS Result
ATGACCATGATTACGCCAAGCTTCCTTCCAAGTTATTGACAAGTATTAACTGCACTTCTCATAAAAATTT
TTCAAATAGATCTATTTAGTCTGGAATAGGAATACTTTTGGCAATTTTCTTGAGAATCATAGAAGACGAA
TTTCTGAACTGCTCTTTGTGAAGCCACGCCCATATATTGGCATTTTTGTATCCAATTTTTTGTAGAGTAC
CTGAATCATTGTCACTACATCTGCTAAACAATATATGGAAGTTCTATGAGAGGTGAAAGGTAAATCATAT
AACAACTGTAATAACATAGAAATGATTGTAGTATATTTCCAATTAGGCTGAGTTGATCTTATTGAAGAGT
TTGAATCATAGCAATTTTTTCCTCTTTTAGTATTTTTCAAAACAAATTTTCACAATGTTAGATGTAGTAT
TTAGCATTAAGGCATCTGTAATCTCCCAGAAATGTTTTGGGAATAAAACCCTTTGACTCTTTGGTCCTTT
TTTGCTCCAAATAATATCTGATTTTAACCCGTTCTGATCTACTTTTTACCTTTCGATCGTCACATCCGCG
TACACGTTTCTCTTGCTCTCAATTGCTTATCTTTATGGCCTTTTCCCCCACTTTTTGTCGACTATCATGC
GGACGTGGCTTCCTTGCTCCCTCCCGGTTTTTTTGAAAACACTTGTGAATTTATTTTTTGTGGTCAAAAT
TACGAAACATTTGAATTCTCAATCTATTTATAGACCGGGTGTGGTATGTTATGCCATGTTTTTGTCATTG
CCAAATGAACATCGATATTTTAATTTTCTGAACTTACCGTACCCCCTGCGTTACTATTTTATTTTTAATT
TGTATAATTTCATTGCTATAATTTGTTGTCCTTGAAACATTGAAGATATCGAAGAAATAATGACAAAAAT
CAGATAGAACAATTTTTCCTACTCATCAACTCACATTTTTCTATTTTCTCTTGTGCGAAAAAAATAGTAT
ATTGGGAATATTTATAGTATTGCAACTTTTCTCTTAGTTCGCAGAGTTGCAATACTACTAGATCCCTAAT
AGAGGAAATATGGTGACCAGCTTTTTGCAATTGGAAAGTTGGGAAAAAAGTATATATATTAATAGACTTA
CATTCTTGTAGTTCGTAGAATTTTTCAGGAAATCTGACACGCAAGACTTTTTCAAAAAGTTTTTTTTTTT
AATTTGGCAATCTGCCAAAACGTTTACTGAACATTTTGAAAACATCTACCAGTACCTTTAACACAACGAA
AAATTGTTCTAAGCAATATTAACTGTGATAATTGATGTTAAGACCTGAAATTTAATCACAAATTTCACCT
GGAAATGACAGTAATCGGCTTCTAAATACTGTCGACACAAGTGCCATACCTAAGATTCCAATCCTATTAC
CATGTTTCCCAATTTCATTCTCTTTCGTATCTCTATTTCTCTTCTTTATTATCAATTACTTTTTATCAGT
TCTTCGTTTGCTTTAACATCAAGAGCACATAGCGCTCTCTCGTCTCTCTCTCATGCTCTTTTTGAACTTT
TACAAAAAACTATTTCCGGTTGTTTTGATTCTTGGAATTTGAAATAATTTTCAGTGATTAAATCTAGAGG
ATCCCCGGGATTGGCCAAAGGACCCAAAGGTATGTTTCGAATGATACTAACATAACATAGAACATTTTCA
GGAGGACCCTTGGCTAGCCTCGAGAGGCCTGGTACCATGGGCGGAAAAATGGTCTCCAAGGGAGAGGAGA
ACAACATGGCCATCATCAAGGAGTTCATGCGTTTCAAGGTCCGTATGGAGGGATCCGTCAACGGACACGA
GTTCGAGATCGAGGGAGAGGGAGAGGGACGTCCATACGAGGGATTCCAAACCGCCAAGCTCAAGGTCACC
AAGGTAAGTTTAAACATATATATACTAACTAACCCTGATTATTTAAATTTTCAGGGAGGACCACTCCCAT
TCGCCTGGGACATCCTCTCCCCACACTTCACCTACGGATCCAAGGCCTACGTCAAGCACCCAGCCGACAT
CCCAGACTACTTCAAGCTCTCCTTCCCAGAGGGATTCAAGTGGGAGCGTGTCATGAACTACGAGGACGGA
GGAGTCGTCACCGTCACCCAAGACTCCTCCCTCCAAGACGGAGAGTTCATCTACAAGGTAAGTTTAAACA
GTTCGGTACTAACTAACCATACATATTTAAATTTTCAGGTCAAGCTCCGTGGAACCAACTTCCCATCCGA
CGGACCAGTCATGCAAAAGAAGACCATGGGATGGGAGGCCTCCTCCGAGCGTATGTACCCAGAGGACGGA
GCCCTCAAGGGAAAGATCAAGATGCGTCTCAAGCTCAAGGTAAGTTTAAACATGATTTTACTAACTAACT
AATCTGATTTAAATTTTCAGGACGGAGGACACTACACCTCCGAGGTCAAGACCACCTACAAGGCCAAGAA
GCCAGTCCAACTCCCAGGAGCCTACATCGTCGACATCAAGCTCGACATCACCTCCCACAACGAGGACTAC
ACCATCGTCGAGCAATACGAGCGTGCCGAGGGACGTCACTCCACCGGAGGAATGGACGAACTCTACAAGC
TTAACGGTCCTAGGAGATCTGAATTCTCTCGCCGGAGCACAACTGATCGTTCAGACTTCAACGATAATGC
TTCGAATGCTTCTTCAAATGCTTCTCGAAGGCCAACAATAAATTTTCAAGAAATAATGGAAGATCTTCCG
CACCACGAAAGAGAAACCGGCGAACGTCTTCGCCGTCATCTCCAATTCTTTTTTATGAATCCAATGGAGA
AATGGAAAGTCAGACATCAACTGCCCTATAAGTTGGTTCTACAAGTGCTCAAAATAGTTTTCGTTACCAT
GCAATTAATTTTATTCGCGGAAATGCGCATGTCTCATGTTGATTTTCTCGAAGACACCACAACAGTTATG
AGACATCGATTTTTAAAAGAATGGAATGACGACAGAGATGCATTACAATATCCACCAGCTGAAGGAAGAT
ATTCGGTTTATGATGATCAAGGATTATCCGAGCATTTGAGCTTTTTGATTAATTCTGTAAGTCGCTTTGG
AGAACTATCTTGTAAAATGATCAATATTGTTTCAGTATTATTCAATTCGCAATGATTCATTTGCTTCATT
TTCCTATGACGTTGTAAGTCATCCATCTGGAAATCTTGGCGCTCAAATTAGTTTTGAATCTATTCCACCT
ATTGAAGTTCTTATCGATCGAATTTCCAACGTAACAGTGAACAATAACACTTATAATTTCGACATTCGTG
AAGTGAAAGGTATATAAACATACTATTATGAAATAAAAATAGTTTATTTCTAGACACGAAACGTCTGAAT
CTAACAGAAACGGAAGTCTTCCAAATCGGACAATCCGATGATGCTGTTCGAGATATTCTCGCCACTCGTG
GAATCACATTTCTCCCAGAAGACGCGCTCAAGATATCGACGGTCCAATTCAAATTTCGACTACGAACAAT
TCATTATTCACCAACAGCCGGAGATCAGAAACCAGAATGCTATAAGATATCAGTTTCTATCAAATTTGAT
AATTCAAGGCATACAGGACAGGTTCATGTCACTCTATCAACTGTGGTTTCTTATGTGAATGTTTGTAATG
GAAGGATCATCAAAGGTGAACACTTCACTTTTTTCAAATTTTCAAAGTAAAGCTAGTAAAAATTATAGAT
TATGTAATCGAAAATTACCCAATTAACATAGAATTCCAATAATTAATGGTGAAGAATCATCAAATGGGAT
GCTATTAAATATAACTTCAAATCTTTTATAAAAGTCTTTCTGAAACTTCGTGTTAAAATCTACATAACTT
TATTTGCCTAAAAAAGTTCTTCTTGAGAGTAACATTTAGATTTTAGGTATTCAAAAATTTCCCAATTAAC
TTGAAATATTTAACTTCTAGGTGTACTTCTGTGTTTAAATAAAAATGAATTTTGTAATATTAAAATATCA
AAATATAAAAATTCAATCAATCTCGAGTTAGGTCAAGTTTCAGGTGTTGGATGGTCATTTGACACACTTT
TAATCGGCGGAACCGATATTTTCGTTCTCATTCTTTGCATTCTATCACTGATTCTCTGCTGCCGAGCCCT
CATCAAAGCCCATCTACTTCAAATCAAAACAAGCGACTATTTTGAGAATGTACTCAAAAATAAGATCACC
GTTACCGATCAACTCGATTTTCTGAATTTGTGGTATGTGATGATTGTGGTCAACGATGCGCTTATTATCA
TTGGAACTGTTGCAAAAATATCCATCGAGTTTCAGGTAATTTTTATAAAAATTTAAGTTTAATTCAAATG
AAAAATTCCCTCCAATACTCAAACATAAAATATATTAAATTTAGTTCAACAAAAATACTTTTACTACAAG
AAATGTGAGTAAAAATTTATATTTCCAATAACTTCCTTTCTGTATCTGTCCGTCCCATTGTTTCCATCAA
CTTTTCATCCCGGGATTTATCGAAACCAAATTGCCCCTCTGTATTGATTAGAAAATTATTTTCCATTAAT
TCTTGCATAAAACTAAGATTATTGCTTTCTTTTCAGGATTTCGACAATTCCCTCTTCACGCTAACTTCGA
TTTTCCTCGGAATGGGAGCTTTGCTGGTATATGTCGGAGTTCTTCGATATTTTGGATTTTTCAGTCAATA
TAATGTGAGTTGTTTCAAATTGCTTTATTTCATTACAACAACATTTGATCGTGTTGGAATACCAACTCCG
GATATGGAATTACTTGTTATTGTAGTCTTATGCGAGTGTACTGTAGTGTAATACATTATCCAAGGTGGGC
AACATATGGAAATATCCAGTGCGAATGCACGTAGATCTTGACATGTTTCACGAATGAATGACGAAGTACC
AGTGTAGATCATTATCAGAGCCTATAAAAAATTTTTAAAAAAGTAAATACTCCAATAATTCATTATTTCC
TTACCTGTAATAAAGCCTGCAGTACCAGTGAAAAACATACCACTAACGCTATAGAAAACATTGCAATTTC
TACTCGTCGTGTTCTTTTTCGATGAAACTTAAAATTGATTATGCTTCTAATATAATATTATTCAAACTAA
CTTCGTTCTGAGTACCACTAGCCGTTTTTACTGTTTGAATTGTCGTTTTGTACTTAACAATTGTTGTGAA
ATTCGCTGCAACACATATTACGGCGAGAAGAATCGACACAAAACACAGCGCCGTACTGTTTCTAGGCTGT
AATTTTATTGATTTTCATATTTTGTGTTTGGTGGAAACCATACCAAAAATCCTATCAACAGTTTCACTCT
GTATACCATTTGATAATTGGATCGATTTTCGTATAGTGGTAAGAAATAAGCGTCATAGGTGACTAAGTGC
CATGTAGTAATTAATGGAAGAATGTAGACAAGTGCGATTGCACTGCGGACGTTCTTTTGCCAAAACTTTA
ATTTTTTAGGAGATTCATATTTTTCGGATGGGAAGGCTCACCGAATTACAGTAATACGGGAAAAGTACAG
AAGTCATTCGATTGATGCATATTAATGTTATTGAATAAAAGTTCACATAGATCAAGTAATACGAGAGAAA
GTAGATTATAGTCATAGGTATTCCTTCTGGGATGTATGAAGGAAGATTTTCAAAAAGACCAGAAATTGGA
AGACGTGTAAATAGAAAGTCGATTATAAAAAGTGCAACATTCTGAAAAAGTTTACACTTTTTATCCGAAA
GGTCTATGTACTTACAATATAGAAATCATTTGTGAAAATCACATTGAAATAGCTGCTAGTGACGCTTTCC
TTCGTCAAAAACGTGCGGCATTTATGATATGCTATAAATGATGGAACAGTGTAGAGTAGATGAATTAGAA
GTAGAGGTTGTCTGGAAATCTCGATTACATTTTAGGCGCGAAATGTTGAAATTTTTGCTGGTATATAATA
AAAAAAAAGCGGATGAATGTCCAGAATTCGATTAAGCTCCTTATTTTCGTGAAATTTTTTGCTTAATTTA
CGTTTAAAATATGTTCAAATAAACTTACCTATAATCAAACGCATATGCCACATTTCTAATTTCACCATCA
GATACTGAAACTACTGTTTCGTTTCCATGCGAGAAAATGGAACTCATTCGAAAAAATTGTTCGAAATGAA
GAAGACAAAGAAAAAGGAAAAGAGCTCAATGGTCTTCAAATTTAATTGAAAAGACCACCGACCAATAGAA
TGTTGCCCTGCAAACAACAAGTTTTAAACTTGTGAAAATTGGGGAAATTAAGGGGAGTAGATGGAAGGAT
CCATTTACATTAACAAGCTAAAGCATACTACAAACATTACAAAATTAAGGATTGGCGTATGTATATATAT
ATATTGAAAGCTTCGAACTGGAAAACTTCGACTTGATTAGACGACGTCTAACAACGCGTGATTAAGATTT
TGTTGTTCATAGAAACTGAGTTAATTAATCACGCATTGTCTAGAATGATGTCAAAGTGTATTTGATGTGA
AAAGTGCAAATGTAAATGAAAATTCTCCAGAGATTAAATATTTCTTTAATTTGATATTGTTTCACTGGTG
CCCCCAAAAGTATCACGTTTGAGAGAAGGAAAAGTTTAAAAGAGAAGTCAAAAAGCCGTATCTAAAACCT
TGGCACAACTAAAATAAAGAGGGTCTTATGTCAAAACATAAATCAATTTTCATACCTCTTTTGTTTCTTC
CTGGTATCTTGAAAATTGGAAACGAGAAAATGATGTCAACAATACCGAATTTTTAAATATTCTTAACTCT
TTCTTTTAAGAGAAAATCTTTTTCTGAAAGTTTACAAAAATGAATCCGAATTTTTATTCAAATTTTTGCT
GTTGGTGAGAAAAACATGATTAAAATAATTTCAAAAAATGAGAATAATTGCCAAAAAAAAAATTTGATAG
TTGCTCTTCGATTATCCGCAAGATATAAATTTGAAAATTCCAAAAAAATTAAAAATTATTTTTAAATGTT
GTAGTGAGTAGTTCTAGCTAATTTCCGAAAAAAGGAAAATATAAAATAGAAAAAAAACCATTTTAATTTT
ATAAAAATTCGGGAAAATTCTTGAAATTTACGTTCTTTAATTTTTCAGATAAAATTTAAAAAGCAAGATC
CTATGTTAAATAATTGGCACAATCTAGAACAAGCCAGTTCTAGATTGAGCCAATTATTTAACAAAATCAC
TCTATAAGTAAAAATAACCGCAATCAAAGAGAAAAGCTAAATATAATGGAATGATTAAAATACTAAAAAA
ACTTTTAAAAAAGCTTCTGCTGGTTTCAAACGATAAAAGTGAAGGAAAAATGTTTATTTTTGCCATTTTC
CAGATCCTCATGCTCACGCTCAAACGATCGGCACCCAATATCATGCGCTTCATGACGTGTGCCATTGTAC
TTTACGCTGGTTTCTTGATTGCCGGATGGGTTATTATTGGCCCGTACAGTATGAAGTTCCGTACACTGGC
AGAATCATCGGAAGCTCTATTTTCGCTTCTCAACGGTGACGATATGTTCGCCACGTTTTACACTATTAAT
GATTCCAATACAGTTATCAAGGTAAAGATTTTTCTTTTTTTTTTCTAGATTATCTTAAATATTTCAGGTA
TTTGGGACAGTGTACATCTACCTATTCGTGTCACTCTTTATCTATGTAGTATTATCACTGTTCATTGCAA
TTATCATGGATGCATATGAAGTCGTCAAGGTAATAATGAACAGAGCAAATGAACATGAAAATGAGAACAA
AAAGCTCGAAAAAACAACTGAAGAAAGAGCAATAGACCACGCCAATGGGATGCTGTTTGAGTGTTGATGA
AAATTGGAAAAATGAAAACAACAAGAAAGCAATAGCTCTTCATTTTCCTTGCCCATCCATCTATTTTTAA
TTATTGCGGCGAAAAATGAAAGATGATCAAGTGCTTACTCGCAGCTAAAAATGAAATTCTATGTCAGAAG
ACAAGGAGACTAGTCAAATGTCAGATTTCGGTGTAACCAATGATTTAGTTTTTGTCTTGCCGAGGTCTGA
AAGAGAAAGCATAGACACCACCAGTCTCAAATTATTTTTTTTTTTTGAGAATTCATCATTCTGTAACTAG
TGAAACTCGAAATTGGCTCAAAGAAATGAGAACCCACCCTTTTTGACATACGTATTATAGGTTTGCAGAA
AATTTGACTTTTGAAATTTAGGTGCAAGTGCGCATCAATCACTTTTCAACTTCACATGCATTTATTTAAA
AAAAAAACATAATTTCGACTTGAAAAACTGAAAAAAATAAAAAAAATAACGAAATTTTTTTCAAATTTCT
ACTGAATTTACGGTCTGGTCAGGGCGGGGAATTTTTTACGCGCCTCCATAATATTAACCATGTTAATGAA
TTTTTAAATTTAAGAAATAACAAAACGGTAAAAGTTAATAATTATATCTCATTCATTCCAGGATCGCTAC
TCAGACGGTCTTCGAGCCATCGAAAAACGTGGATGTCTTCGCGATTTCGTGGAATCGAATCCACCGCCGT
CGGAACTCGGCTCACCGACGACTCGATCCGCCTACGCACCGTCTAATCTGCTCAATCTGGGTCGGTGCGT
GCCTGTTGAAGTGACACGAATCTTTCTCTGTTCAGGCTTTCTACACACTTTTTCATTTTTCTTACATTTA
TGCACGCCAAACAAACTTGGTTGCTAGTTTTGGTGATGGTGTTGTGACAGCAGCAACTAACAGCGTCGTG
TAGTGGTTTGACAGTACTAAAACAATCACAAAAGCATTAAAACAATTAAAATATAGAATAACAGTCTCTA
GATTACAGTTAGCATAGTAGCACGTACAAAAAACTAACTAGATATTGCAGTTGTTCATCAGTTCGTTCGA
AAACATTCAGTTTCTCTAATTTCAGCGGCTGGCAACGACTCGAGTAGAGCTCTTCGTGCTCTTCATGCCA
TTGACAATGCTCGCGATTGGCTGAGCAGCTTAAGAGATGGAACTCGGTAATTTTAATTTTAAAAGTGTAT
TAGGAGGGCTTGTTTCGTTTTGCAAGTTTTCGACTAAAATCTACTAAAAATTTTCGATACTCTATTAACT
GAACGAGATAATTTGAAAATTGATAAATAATCCCTCTGGTTTTTCAGTTTTCAATCATTCTCCAACCCGC
TGAACGACTCAAATGAAGATGTATTAGCCGACCAAAATGCCAATGGAAACGATCCTCACAATTCTAGGCC
ATCGAATGTATAGAGTTTCTCAATTTAATTTTCTTTTGTTATCAAAAACAACTTTGTCTGTATTTTTGGT
CATCTTCATTCATCTTCCATCCCATCCGTTTCTTTCTCCTTCCTCTTTCATATTTATTCCCCTCTGAACA
ACCTACTTATCATGTGTATATGTGGTGCTATGTACTTTTGTGATATTCTTCTTCCGTTTTGTTCGTGATT
TATAATTTGTGATTTCTTGAGAACTTAATAAATTGTAATTTATTCAAATAAGGCGCCTAAGAGCTCCGCA
TCGGCCGCTGTCATCAGATCGCCATCTCGCGCCCGTGCCTCTGACTTCTAAGTCCAATTACTCTTCAACA
TCCCTACATGCTCTTTCTCCCTGTGCTCCCACCCCCTATTTTTGTTATTATCAAAAAACTTCTCTTAATT
TCTTTGTTTTTTAGCTTCTTTTAAGTCACCTCTAACAATGAAATTGTGTAGATTCAAAAATAGAATTAAT
TCGTAATAAAAAGTCGAAAAAAATTGTGCTCCCTCCCCCCATTAATAATAATTCTATCCCAAAATCTACA
CAATGTTCTGTGTACACTTCTTATGTTTTTTACTTCTGATAAATTTTTTTGAAACATCATAGAAAAAACC
GCACACAAAATACCTTATCATATGTTACGTTTCAGTTTATGACCGCAATTTTTATTTCTTCGCACGTCTG
GGCCTCTCATGACGTCAAATCATGCTCATCGTGAAAAAGTTTTGGAGTATTTTTGGAATTTTTCAATCAA
GTGAAAGTTTATGAAATTAATTTTCCTGCTTTTGCTTTTTGGGGTTTCCCCTATTGTTTGTCAAGATTTC
GAGGACGGCGTTTTTCTTGCTAAAATCACAAGTATTGATGAGCACGATGCAAGAAAGATCGGAAGAAGGT
TTGGGTTTGAGGCTCAGTGGAAGGTGAGTAGAAGTTGATAATTTGAAAGTGGAGTAGTGTCTATGGGGTT
TTTGCCTTAAATGACAGAATACATTCCCAATATACCAAACATAACTGTTTCTACTAGTCGGCCGTACGGG
CCCTTTCGTCTCGCGCGTTTCGGTGATGACGGTGAAAACCTCTGACACATGCAGCTCCCGGAGACGGTCA
CAGCTTGTCTGTAAGCGGATGCCGGGAGCAGACAAGCCCGTCAGGGCGCGTCAGCGGGTGTTGGCGGGTG
TCGGGGCTGGCTTAACTATGCGGCATCAGAGCAGATTGTACTGAGAGTGCACCATATGCGGTGTGAAATA
CCGCACAGATGCGTAAGGAGAAAATACCGCATCAGGCGGCCTTAAGGGCCTCGTGATACGCCTATTTTTA
TAGGTTAATGTCATGATAATAATGGTTTCTTAGACGTCAGGTGGCACTTTTCGGGGAAATGTGCGCGGAA
CCCCTATTTGTTTATTTTTCTAAATACATTCAAATATGTATCCGCTCATGAGACAATAACCCTGATAAAT
GCTTCAATAATATTGAAAAAGGAAGAGTATGAGTATTCAACATTTCCGTGTCGCCCTTATTCCCTTTTTT
GCGGCATTTTGCCTTCCTGTTTTTGCTCACCCAGAAACGCTGGTGAAAGTAAAAGATGCTGAAGATCAGT
TGGGTGCACGAGTGGGTTACATCGAACTGGATCTCAACAGCGGTAAGATCCTTGAGAGTTTTCGCCCCGA
AGAACGTTTTCCAATGATGAGCACTTTTAAAGTTCTGCTATGTGGCGCGGTATTATCCCGTATTGACGCC
GGGCAAGAGCAACTCGGTCGCCGCATACACTATTCTCAGAATGACTTGGTTGAGTACTCACCAGTCACAG
AAAAGCATCTTACGGATGGCATGACAGTAAGAGAATTATGCAGTGCTGCCATAACCATGAGTGATAACAC
TGCGGCCAACTTACTTCTGACAACGATCGGAGGACCGAAGGAGCTAACCGCTTTTTTGCACAACATGGGG
GATCATGTAACTCGCCTTGATCGTTGGGAACCGGAGCTGAATGAAGCCATACCAAACGACGAGCGTGACA
CCACGATGCCTGTAGCAATGGCAACAACGTTGCGCAAACTATTAACTGGCGAACTACTTACTCTAGCTTC
CCGGCAACAATTAATAGACTGGATGGAGGCGGATAAAGTTGCAGGACCACTTCTGCGCTCGGCCCTTCCG
GCTGGCTGGTTTATTGCTGATAAATCTGGAGCCGGTGAGCGTGGGTCTCGCGGTATCATTGCAGCACTGG
GGCCAGATGGTAAGCCCTCCCGTATCGTAGTTATCTACACGACGGGGAGTCAGGCAACTATGGATGAACG
AAATAGACAGATCGCTGAGATAGGTGCCTCACTGATTAAGCATTGGTAACTGTCAGACCAAGTTTACTCA
TATATACTTTAGATTGATTTAAAACTTCATTTTTAATTTAAAAGGATCTAGGTGAAGATCCTTTTTGATA
ATCTCATGACCAAAATCCCTTAACGTGAGTTTTCGTTCCACTGAGCGTCAGACCCCGTAGAAAAGATCAA
AGGATCTTCTTGAGATCCTTTTTTTCTGCGCGTAATCTGCTGCTTGCAAACAAAAAAACCACCGCTACCA
GCGGTGGTTTGTTTGCCGGATCAAGAGCTACCAACTCTTTTTCCGAAGGTAACTGGCTTCAGCAGAGCGC
AGATACCAAATACTGTTCTTCTAGTGTAGCCGTAGTTAGGCCACCACTTCAAGAACTCTGTAGCACCGCC
TACATACCTCGCTCTGCTAATCCTGTTACCAGTGGCTGCTGCCAGTGGCGATAAGTCGTGTCTTACCGGG
TTGGACTCAAGACGATAGTTACCGGATAAGGCGCAGCGGTCGGGCTGAACGGGGGGTTCGTGCACACAGC
CCAGCTTGGAGCGAACGACCTACACCGAACTGAGATACCTACAGCGTGAGCTATGAGAAAGCGCCACGCT
TCCCGAAGGGAGAAAGGCGGACAGGTATCCGGTAAGCGGCAGGGTCGGAACAGGAGAGCGCACGAGGGAG
CTTCCAGGGGGAAACGCCTGGTATCTTTATAGTCCTGTCGGGTTTCGCCACCTCTGACTTGAGCGTCGAT
TTTTGTGATGCTCGTCAGGGGGGCGGAGCCTATGGAAAAACGCCAGCAACGCGGCCTTTTTACGGTTCCT
GGCCTTTTGCTGGCCTTTTGCTCACATGTTCTTTCCTGCGTTATCCCCTGATTCTGTGGATAACCGTATT
ACCGCCTTTGAGTGAGCTGATACCGCTCGCCGCAGCCGAACGACCGAGCGCAGCGAGTCAGTGAGCGAGG
AAGCGGAAGAGCGCCCAATACGCAAACCGCCTCTCCCCGCGCGTTGGCCGATTCATTAATGCAGCTGGCA
CGACAGGTTTCCCGACTGGAAAGCGGGCAGTGAGCGCAACGCAATTAATGTGAGTTAGCTCACTCATTAG
GCACCCCAGGCTTTACACTTTATGCTTCCGGCTCGTATGTTGTGTGGAATTGTGAGCGGATAACAATTTC
ACACAGGAAACAGCT
